Addgene plasmid #98945: pCEP4-CCR5
Purpose: Mammalian expression plasmid for untagged human CCR5
Depositing lab: Erik Procko. Depositing organization: University of Illinois at Urbana-Champaign. Publication: Mapping Interaction Sites on Human Chemokine Receptors by Deep Mutational Scanning. Heredia JD, Park J, Brubaker RJ, Szymanski SK, Gill KS, Procko E. J Immunol. 2018 Apr 20. pii: jimmunol.1800343. doi: 10.4049/jimmunol.1800343. PubMed 29678950.
Backbone
  Vector backbone: pCEP4
  Backbone manufacturer: Invitrogen
  Vector type: Mammalian Expression
  Selectable markers: Hygromycin
Growth in bacteria
  Bacterial resistance: Ampicillin, 100 μg/mL
  Growth temperature: 37°C
  Growth strain: DH5alpha
  Copy number: High Copy
Gene/Insert
  Gene/Insert name: CCR5 (alt name: CD195)
  Species: H. sapiens (human)
  Insert size (bp): 1068
  Mutation: Full-length, wildtype
  GenBank ID: NM_000579
  Entrez Gene: CCR5 (a.k.a. CC-CKR-5, CCCKR5, CCR-5, CD195, CKR-5, CKR5, CMKBR5, IDDM22)
  Promoter: CMV
  Cloning method: Restriction Enzyme; 5′ cloning site NheI (not destroyed); 3′ cloning site XhoI (not destroyed)
  Sequencing primers: 5′ CMV_fwd; 3′ EBV_rev
Terms and licenses: Academic/Nonprofit Terms; Industry Terms: Not Available to Industry
How to cite: pCEP4-CCR5 was a gift from Erik Procko (Addgene plasmid # 98945 ; http://n2t.net/addgene:98945 ; RRID:Addgene_98945)
