[The description below was written by a language model from this plasmid's Addgene catalogue record and pLannotate feature annotations shown in this document.]
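Description:
pCEP4-CCR5 is a mammalian expression plasmid of about 11.3 kb, built on the Invitrogen pCEP4 episomal backbone, that expresses full-length, wild-type, untagged human CCR5 (CD195). The roughly 1.07 kb insert was cloned between NheI and XhoI sites, both retained. It lies downstream of the human cytomegalovirus immediate-early enhancer and promoter and is followed by an SV40 polyadenylation signal, giving strong constitutive transcription in mammalian cells. CCR5 is a chemokine receptor that also acts as a coreceptor, alongside CD4, for HIV-1 entry.

The backbone carries the Epstein-Barr virus oriP origin and the EBNA1 coding sequence. Together these allow the plasmid to replicate and persist as an extrachromosomal episome in permissive cell lines, rather than requiring integration. Transfected mammalian cells can be selected with hygromycin through a hygromycin B phosphotransferase cassette driven by a herpes simplex virus thymidine kinase promoter and ended by the HSV TK polyadenylation signal. In E. coli the plasmid is propagated at high copy from a ColE1/pUC-type origin under ampicillin selection (β-lactamase with its own promoter). The automated annotation also flags several short fragments: pieces of herpesvirus glycoprotein and other viral genes, tetracycline resistance, rop and SV40 large T antigen. These are most likely non-functional remnants of the viral and pBR322-derived segments used to build the backbone.

The associated publication concerns deep mutational scanning to map interaction sites on human chemokine receptors. The record does not spell out this plasmid's specific role there, but an untagged wild-type receptor construct would suit use as a reference or for cell-surface expression of native CCR5.
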