Features (pLannotate 1.2.2; 21 found; start..end, strand, type, name):
    475..2264    -  rep_origin     oriP: Epstein-Barr virus oriP replication origin (Yates et al., 2000)
   2269..2487    -  CDS            gL (fragment): GL_EBVB9 - Experimental evidence at protein level: Swiss-Prot protein existence level 1. The heterodimer glycoprotein H-glycoprotein L is required for the fusion of viral and plasma membranes leading to virus entry into the host cell. Acts as a functional inhibitor of gH and maintains gH in an inhibited form. Upon binding to host integrins, gL dissociates from gH leading to activation of the viral fusion glycoproteins gB and gH. Fusion of EBV with B-lymphocytes requires the additional receptor- binding protein gp42, which forms a complex with gH/gL. The heterodimer gH/gL targets also host EPHA
   2570..4495    -  CDS            EBNA1: Epstein-Barr nuclear antigen 1, also known as EBNA-1 crucial for latent viral infection, and for episomal amplification of vectors containing the oriP origin (Okita et al., 2013)
   4533..4877    -  CDS            BRRF2_EBVB9 (fragment): Protein inferred from homology: Swiss-Prot protein existence level 3. From Epstein-Barr virus (strain B95-8) (HHV-4) (Human herpesvirus 4).
   4880..4903    -  promoter       tet promoter (fragment): E. coli promoter for tetracycline efflux protein gene
   5016..5120    +  promoter       AmpR promoter: bla
   5121..5981    +  CDS            AmpR: β-lactamase; bla; confers resistance to ampicillin, carbenicillin, and related antibiotics
   6152..6740    +  rep_origin     ori: high-copy-number ColE1/pMB1/pBR322/pUC origin of replication
   6786..6944    -  CDS            TcR (fragment): tetracycline efflux protein; tet; confers resistance to tetracycline
   7065..7265    -  CDS            MDV035 (fragment): UL24_GAHVM - Protein inferred from homology: Swiss-Prot protein existence level 3. May play a role in the dispersal of host nucleolin from the nucleolus throughout the nucleus leading to a decrease in ribosome biogenesis. From Gallid herpesvirus 2 (strain Chicken/Md5/ATCC VR-987) (GaHV-2) (Marek's disease herpesvirus type 1).
   7254..7316    +  promoter       Mini-TK promoter: minimal herpes simplex virus (HSV) thymidine kinase promoter
   7359..8396    +  CDS            HygR: hygromycin B phosphotransferase confers resistance to hygromycin
   8438..8486    +  polyA_signal   HSV TK poly(A) signal: herpes simplex virus thymidine kinase polyadenylation signal (Cole and Stacy, 1985)
   8686..8910    +  CDS            gH (fragment): GH_HHV11 - Experimental evidence at protein level: Swiss-Prot protein existence level 1. The heterodimer glycoprotein H-glycoprotein L is required for the fusion of viral and plasma membranes leading to virus entry into the host cell. Following initial binding to host receptor, membrane fusion is mediated by the fusion machinery composed of gB and the heterodimer gH/gL. May also be involved in the fusion between the virion envelope and the outer nuclear membrane during virion morphogenesis. From Human herpesvirus 1 (strain 17) (HHV-1) (Human herpes simplex virus 1).
   8941..8966    -  CDS            bla(M) (fragment): β-lactamase lacking the signal sequence; bla(M); allows cytosolic expression of β-lactamase
   9140..9519    +  enhancer       CMV enhancer: human cytomegalovirus immediate early enhancer
   9521..9720    +  promoter       CMV promoter: human cytomegalovirus (CMV) immediate early promoter
   9778..10833   +  CDS            CCR5: CCR5_HUMAN - Also known as CMKBR5. Experimental evidence at protein level: Swiss-Prot protein existence level 1. (Microbial infection) Acts as a coreceptor (CD4 being the primary receptor) of human immunodeficiency virus-1/HIV-1. From Homo sapiens (Human).
  10859..10993   -  polyA_signal   SV40 poly(A) signal: SV40 polyadenylation signal
  11016..11098   -  CDS            large T antigen (fragment): large T antigen from SV40 (simian virus 40)
  11101..11141   +  CDS            rop (fragment): Rop protein, which maintains plasmids at low copy number; rop
>Addgene plasmid #98945 | pCEP4-CCR5 | depositor full sequence | sequence record 193393 | pCEP4-CCR5 sequence 11268 bps
GCCCCGCCGCCGGACGAACTAAACCTGACTACGGCATCTCTGCCCCTTCTTCGCTGGTACGAGGAGCGCT
TTTGTTTTGTATTCGGGGCAGTGCATGTAATCCCTTCAGTTGGTTGGTACAACTTGCCAACTGGGCCCTG
TTCCACATGTGACACGGGGGGGGACCAAACACAAAGGGGTTCTCTGACTGTAGTTGACATCCTTATAAAT
GGATGTGCACATTTGCCAACACTGAGTGGCTTTCATCCTGGAGCAGACTTTGCATGCTGTGGACTGCAAC
ACAACATTGCCTTTATGTGTAACTCTTGGCTGAAGCTCTTACACCAATGCTGGGGGACATGTACCTCCCA
GGGGCCCAGGAAGACTACGGGAGGCTACACCAACGTCAATCAGAGGGGCCTGTGTAGCTACCGATAAGCG
GACCCTCAAGAGGGCATTAGCAATAGTGTTTATAAGGCCCCCTTGTTAACCCTAAACGGGTAGCATATGC
TTCCCGGGTAGTAGTATATACTATCCAGACTAACCCTAATTCAATAGCATATGTTACCCAACGGGAAGCA
TATGCTATCGAATTAGGGTTAGTAAAAGGGTCCTAAGGAACAGCGATATCTCCCACCCCATGAGCTGTCA
CGGTTTTATTTACATGGGGTCAGGATTCCACGAGGGTAGTGAACCATTTTAGTCACAAGGGCAGTGGCTG
AAGATCAAGGAGCGGGCAGTGAACTCTCCTGAATCTTCGCCTGCTTCTTCATTCTCCTTCGTTTAGCTAA
TAGAATAACTGCTGAGTTGTGAACAGTAAGGTGTATGTGAGGTGCTCGAAAACAAGGTTTCAGGTGACGC
CCCCAGAATAAAATTTGGACGGGGGGTTCAGTGGTGGCATTGTGCTATGACACCAATATAACCCTCACAA
ACCCCTTGGGCAATAAATACTAGTGTAGGAATGAAACATTCTGAATATCTTTAACAATAGAAATCCATGG
GGTGGGGACAAGCCGTAAAGACTGGATGTCCATCTCACACGAATTTATGGCTATGGGCAACACATAATCC
TAGTGCAATATGATACTGGGGTTATTAAGATGTGTCCCAGGCAGGGACCAAGACAGGTGAACCATGTTGT
TACACTCTATTTGTAACAAGGGGAAAGAGAGTGGACGCCGACAGCAGCGGACTCCACTGGTTGTCTCTAA
CACCCCCGAAAATTAAACGGGGCTCCACGCCAATGGGGCCCATAAACAAAGACAAGTGGCCACTCTTTTT
TTTGAAATTGTGGAGTGGGGGCACGCGTCAGCCCCCACACGCCGCCCTGCGGTTTTGGACTGTAAAATAA
GGGTGTAATAACTTGGCTGATTGTAACCCCGCTAACCACTGCGGTCAAACCACTTGCCCACAAAACCACT
AATGGCACCCCGGGGAATACCTGCATAAGTAGGTGGGCGGGCCAAGATAGGGGCGCGATTGCTGCGATCT
GGAGGACAAATTACACACACTTGCGCCTGAGCGCCAAGCACAGGGTTGTTGGTCCTCATATTCACGAGGT
CGCTGAGAGCACGGTGGGCTAATGTTGCCATGGGTAGCATATACTACCCAAATATCTGGATAGCATATGC
TATCCTAATCTATATCTGGGTAGCATAGGCTATCCTAATCTATATCTGGGTAGCATATGCTATCCTAATC
TATATCTGGGTAGTATATGCTATCCTAATTTATATCTGGGTAGCATAGGCTATCCTAATCTATATCTGGG
TAGCATATGCTATCCTAATCTATATCTGGGTAGTATATGCTATCCTAATCTGTATCCGGGTAGCATATGC
TATCCTAATAGAGATTAGGGTAGTATATGCTATCCTAATTTATATCTGGGTAGCATATACTACCCAAATA
TCTGGATAGCATATGCTATCCTAATCTATATCTGGGTAGCATATGCTATCCTAATCTATATCTGGGTAGC
ATAGGCTATCCTAATCTATATCTGGGTAGCATATGCTATCCTAATCTATATCTGGGTAGTATATGCTATC
CTAATTTATATCTGGGTAGCATAGGCTATCCTAATCTATATCTGGGTAGCATATGCTATCCTAATCTATA
TCTGGGTAGTATATGCTATCCTAATCTGTATCCGGGTAGCATATGCTATCCTCATGCATATACAGTCAGC
ATATGATACCCAGTAGTAGAGTGGGAGTGCTATCCTTTGCATATGCCGCCACCTCCCAAGGGGGCGTGAA
TTTTCGCTGCTTGTCCTTTTCCTGCATGCTGGTTGCTCCCATTCTTAGGTGAATTTAAGGAGGCCAGGCT
AAAGCCGTCGCATGTCTGATTGCTCACCAGGTAAATGTCGCTAATGTTTTCCAACGCGAGAAGGTGTTGA
GCGCGGAGCTGAGTGACGTGACAACATGGGTATGCCCAATTGCCCCATGTTGGGAGGACGAAAATGGTGA
CAAGACAGATGGCCAGAAATACACCAACAGCACGCATGATGTCTACTGGGGATTTATTCTTTAGTGCGGG
GGAATACACGGCTTTTAATACGATTGAGGGCGTCTCCTAACAAGTTACATCACTCCTGCCCTTCCTCACC
CTCATCTCCATCACCTCCTTCATCTCCGTCATCTCCGTCATCACCCTCCGCGGCAGCCCCTTCCACCATA
GGTGGAAACCAGGGAGGCAAATCTACTCCATCGTCAAAGCTGCACACAGTCACCCTGATATTGCAGGTAG
GAGCGGGCTTTGTCATAACAAGGTCCTTAATCGCATCCTTCAAAACCTCAGCAAATATATGAGTTTGTAA
AAAGACCATGAAATAACAGACAATGGACTCCCTTAGCGGGCCAGGTTGTGGGCCGGGTCCAGGGGCCATT
CCAAAGGGGAGACGACTCAATGGTGTAAGACGACATTGTGGAATAGCAAGGGCAGTTCCTCGCCTTAGGT
TGTAAAGGGAGGTCTTACTACCTCCATATACGAACACACCGGCGACCCAAGTTCCTTCGTCGGTAGTCCT
TTCTACGTGACTCCTAGCCAGGAGAGCTCTTAAACCTTCTGCAATGTTCTCAAATTTCGGGTTGGAACCT
CCTTGACCACGATGCTTTCCAAACCACCCTCCTTTTTTGCGCCTGCCTCCATCACCCTGACCCCGGGGTC
CAGTGCTTGGGCCTTCTCCTGGGTCATCTGCGGGGCCCTGCTCTATCGCTCCCGGGGGCACGTCAGGCTC
ACCATCTGGGCCACCTTCTTGGTGGTATTCAAAATAATCGGCTTCCCCTACAGGGTGGAAAAATGGCCTT
CTACCTGGAGGGGGCCTGCGCGGTGGAGACCCGGATGATGATGACTGACTACTGGGACTCCTGGGCCTCT
TTTCTCCACGTCCACGACCTCTCCCCCTGGCTCTTTCACGACTTCCCCCCCTGGCTCTTTCACGTCCTCT
ACCCCGGCGGCCTCCACTACCTCCTCGACCCCGGCCTCCACTACCTCCTCGACCCCGGCCTCCACTGCCT
CCTCGACCCCGGCCTCCACCTCCTGCTCCTGCCCCTCCTGCTCCTGCCCCTCCTCCTGCTCCTGCCCCTC
CTGCCCCTCCTGCTCCTGCCCCTCCTGCCCCTCCTGCTCCTGCCCCTCCTGCCCCTCCTGCTCCTGCCCC
TCCTGCCCCTCCTCCTGCTCCTGCCCCTCCTGCCCCTCCTCCTGCTCCTGCCCCTCCTGCCCCTCCTGCT
CCTGCCCCTCCTGCCCCTCCTGCTCCTGCCCCTCCTGCCCCTCCTGCTCCTGCCCCTCCTGCTCCTGCCC
CTCCTGCTCCTGCCCCTCCTGCTCCTGCCCCTCCTGCCCCTCCTGCCCCTCCTCCTGCTCCTGCCCCTCC
TGCTCCTGCCCCTCCTGCCCCTCCTGCCCCTCCTGCTCCTGCCCCTCCTCCTGCTCCTGCCCCTCCTGCC
CCTCCTGCCCCTCCTCCTGCTCCTGCCCCTCCTGCCCCTCCTCCTGCTCCTGCCCCTCCTCCTGCTCCTG
CCCCTCCTGCCCCTCCTGCCCCTCCTCCTGCTCCTGCCCCTCCTGCCCCTCCTCCTGCTCCTGCCCCTCC
TCCTGCTCCTGCCCCTCCTGCCCCTCCTGCCCCTCCTCCTGCTCCTGCCCCTCCTCCTGCTCCTGCCCCT
CCTGCCCCTCCTGCCCCTCCTGCCCCTCCTCCTGCTCCTGCCCCTCCTCCTGCTCCTGCCCCTCCTGCTC
CTGCCCCTCCCGCTCCTGCTCCTGCTCCTGTTCCACCGTGGGTCCCTTTGCAGCCAATGCAACTTGGACG
TTTTTGGGGTCTCCGGACACCATCTCTATGTCTTGGCCCTGATCCTGAGCCGCCCGGGGCTCCTGGTCTT
CCGCCTCCTCGTCCTCGTCCTCTTCCCCGTCCTCGTCCATGGTTATCACCCCCTCTTCTTTGAGGTCCAC
TGCCGCCGGAGCCTTCTGGTCCAGATGTGTCTCCCTTCTCTCCTAGGCCATTTCCAGGTCCTGTACCTGG
CCCCTCGTCAGACATGATTCACACTAAAAGAGATCAATAGACATCTTTATTAGACGACGCTCAGTGAATA
CAGGGAGTGCAGACTCCTGCCCCCTCCAACAGCCCCCCCACCCTCATCCCCTTCATGGTCGCTGTCAGAC
AGATCCAGGTCTGAAAATTCCCCATCCTCCGAACCATCCTCGTCCTCATCACCAATTACTCGCAGCCCGG
AAAACTCCCGCTGAACATCCTCAAGATTTGCGTCCTGAGCCTCAAGCCAGGCCTCAAATTCCTCGTCCCC
CTTTTTGCTGGACGGTAGGGATGGGGATTCTCGGGACCCCTCCTCTTCCTCTTCAAGGTCACCAGACAGA
GATGCTACTGGGGCAACGGAAGAAAAGCTGGGTGCGGCCTGTGAGGATCAGCTTATCGATGATAAGCTGT
CAAACATGAGAATTCTTGAAGACGAAAGGGCCTCGTGATACGCCTATTTTTATAGGTTAATGTCATGATA
ATAATGGTTTCTTAGACGTCAGGTGGCACTTTTCGGGGAAATGTGCGCGGAACCCCTATTTGTTTATTTT
TCTAAATACATTCAAATATGTATCCGCTCATGAGACAATAACCCTGATAAATGCTTCAATAATATTGAAA
AAGGAAGAGTATGAGTATTCAACATTTCCGTGTCGCCCTTATTCCCTTTTTTGCGGCATTTTGCCTTCCT
GTTTTTGCTCACCCAGAAACGCTGGTGAAAGTAAAAGATGCTGAAGATCAGTTGGGTGCACGAGTGGGTT
ACATCGAACTGGATCTCAACAGCGGTAAGATCCTTGAGAGTTTTCGCCCCGAAGAACGTTTTCCAATGAT
GAGCACTTTTAAAGTTCTGCTATGTGGCGCGGTATTATCCCGTGTTGACGCCGGGCAAGAGCAACTCGGT
CGCCGCATACACTATTCTCAGAATGACTTGGTTGAGTACTCACCAGTCACAGAAAAGCATCTTACGGATG
GCATGACAGTAAGAGAATTATGCAGTGCTGCCATAACCATGAGTGATAACACTGCGGCCAACTTACTTCT
GACAACGATCGGAGGACCGAAGGAGCTAACCGCTTTTTTGCACAACATGGGGGATCATGTAACTCGCCTT
GATCGTTGGGAACCGGAGCTGAATGAAGCCATACCAAACGACGAGCGTGACACCACGATGCCTGCAGCAA
TGGCAACAACGTTGCGCAAACTATTAACTGGCGAACTACTTACTCTAGCTTCCCGGCAACAATTAATAGA
CTGGATGGAGGCGGATAAAGTTGCAGGACCACTTCTGCGCTCGGCCCTTCCGGCTGGCTGGTTTATTGCT
GATAAATCTGGAGCCGGTGAGCGTGGGTCTCGCGGTATCATTGCAGCACTGGGGCCAGATGGTAAGCCCT
CCCGTATCGTAGTTATCTACACGACGGGGAGTCAGGCAACTATGGATGAACGAAATAGACAGATCGCTGA
GATAGGTGCCTCACTGATTAAGCATTGGTAACTGTCAGACCAAGTTTACTCATATATACTTTAGATTGAT
TTAAAACTTCATTTTTAATTTAAAAGGATCTAGGTGAAGATCCTTTTTGATAATCTCATGACCAAAATCC
CTTAACGTGAGTTTTCGTTCCACTGAGCGTCAGACCCCGTAGAAAAGATCAAAGGATCTTCTTGAGATCC
TTTTTTTCTGCGCGTAATCTGCTGCTTGCAAACAAAAAAACCACCGCTACCAGCGGTGGTTTGTTTGCCG
GATCAAGAGCTACCAACTCTTTTTCCGAAGGTAACTGGCTTCAGCAGAGCGCAGATACCAAATACTGTCC
TTCTAGTGTAGCCGTAGTTAGGCCACCACTTCAAGAACTCTGTAGCACCGCCTACATACCTCGCTCTGCT
AATCCTGTTACCAGTGGCTGCTGCCAGTGGCGATAAGTCGTGTCTTACCGGGTTGGACTCAAGACGATAG
TTACCGGATAAGGCGCAGCGGTCGGGCTGAACGGGGGGTTCGTGCACACAGCCCAGCTTGGAGCGAACGA
CCTACACCGAACTGAGATACCTACAGCGTGAGCTATGAGAAAGCGCCACGCTTCCCGAAGGGAGAAAGGC
GGACAGGTATCCGGTAAGCGGCAGGGTCGGAACAGGAGAGCGCACGAGGGAGCTTCCAGGGGGAAACGCC
TGGTATCTTTATAGTCCTGTCGGGTTTCGCCACCTCTGACTTGAGCGTCGATTTTTGTGATGCTCGTCAG
GGGGGCGGAGCCTATGGAAAAACGCCAGCAACGCGGCCTTTTTACGGTTCCTGGCCTTTTGCTGGCCTTG
AAGCTGTCCCTGATGGTCGTCATCTACCTGCCTGGACAGCATGGCCTGCAACGCGGGCATCCCGATGCCG
CCGGAAGCGAGAAGAATCATAATGGGGAAGGCCATCCAGCCTCGCGTCGCGAACGCCAGCAAGACGTAGC
CCAGCGCGTCGGCCCCGAGATGCGCCGCGTGCGGCTGCTGGAGATGGCGGACGCGATGGATATGTTCTGC
CAAGGGTTGGTTTGCGCATTCACAGTTCTCCGCAAGAATTGATTGGCTCCAATTCTTGGAGTGGTGAATC
CGTTAGCGAGGTGCCGCCCTGCTTCATCCCCGTGGCCCGTTGCTCGCGTTTGCTGGCGGTGTCCCCGGAA
GAAATATATTTGCATGTCTTTAGTTCTATGATGACACAAACCCCGCCCAGCGTCTTGTCATTGGCGAATT
CGAACACGCAGATGCAGTCGGGGCGGCGCGGTCCGAGGTCCACTTCGCATATTAAGGTGACGCGTGTGGC
CTCGAACACCGAGCGACCCTGCAGCGACCCGCTTAACAGCGTCAACAGCGTGCCGCAGATCCCGGGGGGC
AATGAGATATGAAAAAGCCTGAACTCACCGCGACGTCTGTCGAGAAGTTTCTGATCGAAAAGTTCGACAG
CGTCTCCGACCTGATGCAGCTCTCGGAGGGCGAAGAATCTCGTGCTTTCAGCTTCGATGTAGGAGGGCGT
GGATATGTCCTGCGGGTAAATAGCTGCGCCGATGGTTTCTACAAAGATCGTTATGTTTATCGGCACTTTG
CATCGGCCGCGCTCCCGATTCCGGAAGTGCTTGACATTGGGGAATTCAGCGAGAGCCTGACCTATTGCAT
CTCCCGCCGTGCACAGGGTGTCACGTTGCAAGACCTGCCTGAAACCGAACTGCCCGCTGTTCTGCAGCCG
GTCGCGGAGGCCATGGATGCGATCGCTGCGGCCGATCTTAGCCAGACGAGCGGGTTCGGCCCATTCGGAC
CGCAAGGAATCGGTCAATACACTACATGGCGTGATTTCATATGCGCGATTGCTGATCCCCATGTGTATCA
CTGGCAAACTGTGATGGACGACACCGTCAGTGCGTCCGTCGCGCAGGCTCTCGATGAGCTGATGCTTTGG
GCCGAGGACTGCCCCGAAGTCCGGCACCTCGTGCACGCGGATTTCGGCTCCAACAATGTCCTGACGGACA
ATGGCCGCATAACAGCGGTCATTGACTGGAGCGAGGCGATGTTCGGGGATTCCCAATACGAGGTCGCCAA
CATCTTCTTCTGGAGGCCGTGGTTGGCTTGTATGGAGCAGCAGACGCGCTACTTCGAGCGGAGGCATCCG
GAGCTTGCAGGATCGCCGCGGCTCCGGGCGTATATGCTCCGCATTGGTCTTGACCAACTCTATCAGAGCT
TGGTTGACGGCAATTTCGATGATGCAGCTTGGGCGCAGGGTCGATGCGACGCAATCGTCCGATCCGGAGC
CGGGACTGTCGGGCGTACACAAATCGCCCGCAGAAGCGCGGCCGTCTGGACCGATGGCTGTGTAGAAGTA
CTCGCCGATAGTGGAAACCGACGCCCCAGCACTCGTCCGGATCGGGAGATGGGGGAGGCTAACTGAAACA
CGGAAGGAGACAATACCGGAAGGAACCCGCGCTATGACGGCAATAAAAAGACAGAATAAAACGCACGGGT
GTTGGGTCGTTTGTTCATAAACGCGGGGTTCGGTCCCAGGGCTGGCACTCTGTCGATACCCCACCGAGAC
CCCATTGGGGCCAATACGCCCGCGTTTCTTCCTTTTCCCCACCCCACCCCCCAAGTTCGGGTGAAGGCCC
AGGGCTCGCAGCCAACGTCGGGGCGGCAGGCCCTGCCATAGCCACTGGCCCCGTGGGTTAGGGACGGGGT
CCCCCATGGGGAATGGTTTATGGTTCGTGGGGGTTATTATTTTGGGCGTTGCGTGGGGTCAGGTCCACGA
CTGGACTGAGCAGACAGACCCATGGTTTTTGGATGGCCTGGGCATGGACCGCATGTACTGGCGCGACACG
AACACCGGGCGTCTGTGGCTGCCAAACACCCCCGACCCCCAAAAACCACCGCGCGGATTTCTGGCGTGCC
AAGCTAGTCGACCAATTCTCATGTTTGACAGCTTATCATCGCAGATCCGGGCAACGTTGTTGCCATTGCT
GCAGGCGCAGAACTGGTAGGTATGGAAGATCTATACATTGAATCAATATTGGCAATTAGCCATATTAGTC
ATTGGTTATATAGCATAAATCAATATTGGCTATTGGCCATTGCATACGTTGTATCTATATCATAATATGT
ACATTTATATTGGCTCATGTCCAATATGACCGCCATGTTGACATTGATTATTGACTAGTTATTAATAGTA
ATCAATTACGGGGTCATTAGTTCATAGCCCATATATGGAGTTCCGCGTTACATAACTTACGGTAAATGGC
CCGCCTGGCTGACCGCCCAACGACCCCCGCCCATTGACGTCAATAATGACGTATGTTCCCATAGTAACGC
CAATAGGGACTTTCCATTGACGTCAATGGGTGGAGTATTTACGGTAAACTGCCCACTTGGCAGTACATCA
AGTGTATCATATGCCAAGTCCGCCCCCTATTGACGTCAATGACGGTAAATGGCCCGCCTGGCATTATGCC
CAGTACATGACCTTACGGGACTTTCCTACTTGGCAGTACATCTACGTATTAGTCATCGCTATTACCATGG
TGATGCGGTTTTGGCAGTACACCAATGGGCGTGGATAGCGGTTTGACTCACGGGGATTTCCAAGTCTCCA
CCCCATTGACGTCAATGGGAGTTTGTTTTGGCACCAAAATCAACGGGACTTTCCAAAATGTCGTAATAAC
CCCGCCCCGTTGACGCAAATGGGCGGTAGGCGTGTACGGTGGGAGGTCTATATAAGCAGAGCTCGTTTAG
TGAACCGTCAGATCTCTAGAAGCTGGGTACCAGCTGCTAGCGCCACCATGGATTATCAAGTGTCAAGTCC
AATCTATGACATCAATTATTATACATCGGAGCCCTGCCAAAAAATCAATGTGAAGCAAATCGCAGCCCGC
CTCCTGCCTCCGCTCTACTCACTGGTGTTCATCTTTGGTTTTGTGGGCAACATGCTGGTCATCCTCATCC
TGATAAACTGCAAAAGGCTGAAGAGCATGACTGACATCTACCTGCTCAACCTGGCCATCTCTGACCTGTT
TTTCCTTCTTACTGTCCCCTTCTGGGCTCACTATGCTGCCGCCCAGTGGGACTTTGGAAATACAATGTGT
CAACTCTTGACAGGGCTCTATTTTATAGGCTTCTTCTCTGGAATCTTCTTCATCATCCTCCTGACAATCG
ATAGGTACCTGGCTGTCGTCCATGCTGTGTTTGCTTTAAAAGCCAGGACGGTCACCTTTGGGGTGGTGAC
AAGTGTGATCACTTGGGTGGTGGCTGTGTTTGCGTCTCTCCCAGGAATCATCTTTACCAGATCTCAAAAA
GAAGGTCTTCATTACACCTGCAGCTCTCATTTTCCATACAGTCAGTATCAATTCTGGAAGAATTTCCAGA
CATTAAAGATAGTCATCTTGGGGCTGGTCCTGCCGCTGCTTGTCATGGTCATCTGCTACTCGGGAATCCT
AAAAACTCTGCTTCGGTGTCGAAATGAGAAGAAGAGGCACAGGGCTGTGAGGCTTATCTTCACCATCATG
ATTGTTTATTTTCTCTTCTGGGCTCCCTACAACATTGTCCTTCTCCTGAACACCTTCCAGGAATTCTTTG
GCCTGAATAATTGCAGTAGCTCTAACAGGTTGGACCAAGCTATGCAGGTGACAGAGACTCTTGGGATGAC
GCACTGCTGCATCAACCCCATCATCTATGCCTTTGTCGGGGAGAAGTTCAGAAACTACCTCTTAGTCTTC
TTCCAAAAGCACATTGCCAAACGCTTCTGCAAATGCTGTTCTATTTTCCAGCAAGAGGCTCCCGAGCGAG
CAAGCTCAGTTTACACCCGATCCACTGGGGAGCAGGAAATATCTGTGGGCTTGTGATAACTCGAGGCCGG
CAAGGCCGGATCCAGACATGATAAGATACATTGATGAGTTTGGACAAACCACAACTAGAATGCAGTGAAA
AAAATGCTTTATTTGTGAAATTTGTGATGCTATTGCTTTATTTGTAACCATTATAAGCTGCAATAAACAA
GTTAACAACAACAATTGCATTCATTTTATGTTTCAGGTTCAGGGGGAGGTGGGGAGGTTTTTTAAAGCAA
GTAAAACCTCTACAAATGTGGTATGGCTGATTATGATCCGGCTGCCTCGCGCGTTTCGGTGATGACGGTG
AAAACCTCTGACACATGCAGCTCCCGGAGACGGTCACAGCTTGTCTGTAAGCGGATGCCGGGAGCAGACA
AGCCCGTCAGGGCGCGTCAGCGGGTGTTGGCGGGTGTCGGGGCGCAGCCATGACCGGTCGACTCTAGA
