>Addgene plasmid #98945 | pCEP4-CCR5 | addgene partial sequence | sequence record 193116 | Addgene partial NGS Result
TGATCCTGAGCCGCCCGGGGCTCCTGGTCTTCCGCCTCCTCGTCCTCGTCCTCTTCCCCGTCCTCGTCCA
TGGTTATCACCCCCTCTTCTTTGAGGTCCACTGCCGCCGGAGCCTTCTGGTCCAGATGTGTCTCCCTTCT
CTCCTAGGCCATTTCCAGGTCCTGTACCTGGCCCCTCGTCAGACATGATTCACACTAAAAGAGATCAATA
GACATCTTTATTAGACGACGCTCAGTGAATACAGGGAGTGCAGACTCCTGCCCCCTCCAACAGCCCCCCC
ACCCTCATCCCCTTCATGGTCGCTGTCAGACAGATCCAGGTCTGAAAATTCCCCATCCTCCGAACCATCC
TCGTCCTCATCACCAATTACTCGCAGCCCGGAAAACTCCCGCTGAACATCCTCAAGATTTGCGTCCTGAG
CCTCAAGCCAGGCCTCAAATTCCTCGTCCCCCTTTTTGCTGGACGGTAGGGATGGGGATTCTCGGGACCC
CTCCTCTTCCTCTTCAAGGTCACCAGACAGAGATGCTACTGGGGCAACGGAAGAAAAGCTGGGTGCGGCC
TGTGAGGATCAGCTTATCGATGATAAGCTGTCAAACATGAGAATTCTTGAAGACGAAAGGGCCTCGTGAT
ACGCCTATTTTTATAGGTTAATGTCATGATAATAATGGTTTCTTAGACGTCAGGTGGCACTTTTCGGGGA
AATGTGCGCGGAACCCCTATTTGTTTATTTTTCTAAATACATTCAAATATGTATCCGCTCATGAGACAAT
AACCCTGATAAATGCTTCAATAATATTGAAAAAGGAAGAGTATGAGTATTCAACATTTCCGTGTCGCCCT
TATTCCCTTTTTTGCGGCATTTTGCCTTCCTGTTTTTGCTCACCCAGAAACGCTGGTGAAAGTAAAAGAT
GCTGAAGATCAGTTGGGTGCACGAGTGGGTTACATCGAACTGGATCTCAACAGCGGTAAGATCCTTGAGA
GTTTTCGCCCCGAAGAACGTTTTCCAATGATGAGCACTTTTAAAGTTCTGCTATGTGGCGCGGTATTATC
CCGTGTTGACGCCGGGCAAGAGCAACTCGGTCGCCGCATACACTATTCTCAGAATGACTTGGTTGAGTAC
TCACCAGTCACAGAAAAGCATCTTACGGATGGCATGACAGTAAGAGAATTATGCAGTGCTGCCATAACCA
TGAGTGATAACACTGCGGCCAACTTACTTCTGACAACGATCGGAGGACCGAAGGAGCTAACCGCTTTTTT
GCACAACATGGGGGATCATGTAACTCGCCTTGATCGTTGGGAACCGGAGCTGAATGAAGCCATACCAAAC
GACGAGCGTGACACCACGATGCCTGCAGCAATGGCAACAACGTTGCGCAAACTATTAACTGGCGAACTAC
TTACTCTAGCTTCCCGGCAACAATTAATAGACTGGATGGAGGCGGATAAAGTTGCAGGACCACTTCTGCG
CTCGGCCCTTCCGGCTGGCTGGTTTATTGCTGATAAATCTGGAGCCGGTGAGCGTGGGTCTCGCGGTATC
ATTGCAGCACTGGGGCCAGATGGTAAGCCCTCCCGTATCGTAGTTATCTACACGACGGGGAGTCAGGCAA
CTATGGATGAACGAAATAGACAGATCGCTGAGATAGGTGCCTCACTGATTAAGCATTGGTAACTGTCAGA
CCAAGTTTACTCATATATACTTTAGATTGATTTAAAACTTCATTTTTAATTTAAAAGGATCTAGGTGAAG
ATCCTTTTTGATAATCTCATGACCAAAATCCCTTAACGTGAGTTTTCGTTCCACTGAGCGTCAGACCCCG
TAGAAAAGATCAAAGGATCTTCTTGAGATCCTTTTTTTCTGCGCGTAATCTGCTGCTTGCAAACAAAAAA
ACCACCGCTACCAGCGGTGGTTTGTTTGCCGGATCAAGAGCTACCAACTCTTTTTCCGAAGGTAACTGGC
TTCAGCAGAGCGCAGATACCAAATACTGTCCTTCTAGTGTAGCCGTAGTTAGGCCACCACTTCAAGAACT
CTGTAGCACCGCCTACATACCTCGCTCTGCTAATCCTGTTACCAGTGGCTGCTGCCAGTGGCGATAAGTC
GTGTCTTACCGGGTTGGACTCAAGACGATAGTTACCGGATAAGGCGCAGCGGTCGGGCTGAACGGGGGGT
TCGTGCACACAGCCCAGCTTGGAGCGAACGACCTACACCGAACTGAGATACCTACAGCGTGAGCTATGAG
AAAGCGCCACGCTTCCCGAAGGGAGAAAGGCGGACAGGTATCCGGTAAGCGGCAGGGTCGGAACAGGAGA
GCGCACGAGGGAGCTTCCAGGGGGAAACGCCTGGTATCTTTATAGTCCTGTCGGGTTTCGCCACCTCTGA
CTTGAGCGTCGATTTTTGTGATGCTCGTCAGGGGGGCGGAGCCTATGGAAAAACGCCAGCAACGCGGCCT
TTTTACGGTTCCTGGCCTTTTGCTGGCCTTGAAGCTGTCCCTGATGGTCGTCATCTACCTGCCTGGACAG
CATGGCCTGCAACGCGGGCATCCCGATGCCGCCGGAAGCGAGAAGAATCATAATGGGGAAGGCCATCCAG
CCTCGCGTCGCGAACGCCAGCAAGACGTAGCCCAGCGCGTCGGCCCCGAGATGCGCCGCGTGCGGCTGCT
GGAGATGGCGGACGCGATGGATATGTTCTGCCAAGGGTTGGTTTGCGCATTCACAGTTCTCCGCAAGAAT
TGATTGGCTCCAATTCTTGGAGTGGTGAATCCGTTAGCGAGGTGCCGCCCTGCTTCATCCCCGTGGCCCG
TTGCTCGCGTTTGCTGGCGGTGTCCCCGGAAGAAATATATTTGCATGTCTTTAGTTCTATGATGACACAA
ACCCCGCCCAGCGTCTTGTCATTGGCGAATTCGAACACGCAGATGCAGTCGGGGCGGCGCGGTCCGAGGT
CCACTTCGCATATTAAGGTGACGCGTGTGGCCTCGAACACCGAGCGACCCTGCAGCGACCCGCTTAACAG
CGTCAACAGCGTGCCGCAGATCCCGGGGGGCAATGAGATATGAAAAAGCCTGAACTCACCGCGACGTCTG
TCGAGAAGTTTCTGATCGAAAAGTTCGACAGCGTCTCCGACCTGATGCAGCTCTCGGAGGGCGAAGAATC
TCGTGCTTTCAGCTTCGATGTAGGAGGGCGTGGATATGTCCTGCGGGTAAATAGCTGCGCCGATGGTTTC
TACAAAGATCGTTATGTTTATCGGCACTTTGCATCGGCCGCGCTCCCGATTCCGGAAGTGCTTGACATTG
GGGAATTCAGCGAGAGCCTGACCTATTGCATCTCCCGCCGTGCACAGGGTGTCACGTTGCAAGACCTGCC
TGAAACCGAACTGCCCGCTGTTCTGCAGCCGGTCGCGGAGGCCATGGATGCGATCGCTGCGGCCGATCTT
AGCCAGACGAGCGGGTTCGGCCCATTCGGACCGCAAGGAATCGGTCAATACACTACATGGCGTGATTTCA
TATGCGCGATTGCTGATCCCCATGTGTATCACTGGCAAACTGTGATGGACGACACCGTCAGTGCGTCCGT
CGCGCAGGCTCTCGATGAGCTGATGCTTTGGGCCGAGGACTGCCCCGAAGTCCGGCACCTCGTGCACGCG
GATTTCGGCTCCAACAATGTCCTGACGGACAATGGCCGCATAACAGCGGTCATTGACTGGAGCGAGGCGA
TGTTCGGGGATTCCCAATACGAGGTCGCCAACATCTTCTTCTGGAGGCCGTGGTTGGCTTGTATGGAGCA
GCAGACGCGCTACTTCGAGCGGAGGCATCCGGAGCTTGCAGGATCGCCGCGGCTCCGGGCGTATATGCTC
CGCATTGGTCTTGACCAACTCTATCAGAGCTTGGTTGACGGCAATTTCGATGATGCAGCTTGGGCGCAGG
GTCGATGCGACGCAATCGTCCGATCCGGAGCCGGGACTGTCGGGCGTACACAAATCGCCCGCAGAAGCGC
GGCCGTCTGGACCGATGGCTGTGTAGAAGTACTCGCCGATAGTGGAAACCGACGCCCCAGCACTCGTCCG
GATCGGGAGATGGGGGAGGCTAACTGAAACACGGAAGGAGACAATACCGGAAGGAACCCGCGCTATGACG
GCAATAAAAAGACAGAATAAAACGCACGGGTGTTGGGTCGTTTGTTCATAAACGCGGGGTTCGGTCCCAG
GGCTGGCACTCTGTCGATACCCCACCGAGACCCCATTGGGGCCAATACGCCCGCGTTTCTTCCTTTTCCC
CACCCCACCCCCCAAGTTCGGGTGAAGGCCCAGGGCTCGCAGCCAACGTCGGGGCGGCAGGCCCTGCCAT
AGCCACTGGCCCCGTGGGTTAGGGACGGGGTCCCCCATGGGGAATGGTTTATGGTTCGTGGGGGTTATTA
TTTTGGGCGTTGCGTGGGGTCAGGTCCACGACTGGACTGAGCAGACAGACCCATGGTTTTTGGATGGCCT
GGGCATGGACCGCATGTACTGGCGCGACACGAACACCGGGCGTCTGTGGCTGCCAAACACCCCCGACCCC
CAAAAACCACCGCGCGGATTTCTGGCGTGCCAAGCTAGTCGACCAATTCTCATGTTTGACAGCTTATCAT
CGCAGATCCGGGCAACGTTGTTGCCATTGCTGCAGGCGCAGAACTGGTAGGTATGGAAGATCTATACATT
GAATCAATATTGGCAATTAGCCATATTAGTCATTGGTTATATAGCATAAATCAATATTGGCTATTGGCCA
TTGCATACGTTGTATCTATATCATAATATGTACATTTATATTGGCTCATGTCCAATATGACCGCCATGTT
GACATTGATTATTGACTAGTTATTAATAGTAATCAATTACGGGGTCATTAGTTCATAGCCCATATATGGA
GTTCCGCGTTACATAACTTACGGTAAATGGCCCGCCTGGCTGACCGCCCAACGACCCCCGCCCATTGACG
TCAATAATGACGTATGTTCCCATAGTAACGCCAATAGGGACTTTCCATTGACGTCAATGGGTGGAGTATT
TACGGTAAACTGCCCACTTGGCAGTACATCAAGTGTATCATATGCCAAGTCCGCCCCCTATTGACGTCAA
TGACGGTAAATGGCCCGCCTGGCATTATGCCCAGTACATGACCTTACGGGACTTTCCTACTTGGCAGTAC
ATCTACGTATTAGTCATCGCTATTACCATGGTGATGCGGTTTTGGCAGTACACCAATGGGCGTGGATAGC
GGTTTGACTCACGGGGATTTCCAAGTCTCCACCCCATTGACGTCAATGGGAGTTTGTTTTGGCACCAAAA
TCAACGGGACTTTCCAAAATGTCGTAATAACCCCGCCCCGTTGACGCAAATGGGCGGTAGGCGTGTACGG
TGGGAGGTCTATATAAGCAGAGCTCGTTTAGTGAACCGTCAGATCTCTAGAAGCTGGGTACCAGCTGCTA
GCGCCACCATGGATTATCAAGTGTCAAGTCCAATCTATGACATCAATTATTATACATCGGAGCCCTGCCA
AAAAATCAATGTGAAGCAAATCGCAGCCCGCCTCCTGCCTCCGCTCTACTCACTGGTGTTCATCTTTGGT
TTTGTGGGCAACATGCTGGTCATCCTCATCCTGATAAACTGCAAAAGGCTGAAGAGCATGACTGACATCT
ACCTGCTCAACCTGGCCATCTCTGACCTGTTTTTCCTTCTTACTGTCCCCTTCTGGGCTCACTATGCTGC
CGCCCAGTGGGACTTTGGAAATACAATGTGTCAACTCTTGACAGGGCTCTATTTTATAGGCTTCTTCTCT
GGAATCTTCTTCATCATCCTCCTGACAATCGATAGGTACCTGGCTGTCGTCCATGCTGTGTTTGCTTTAA
AAGCCAGGACGGTCACCTTTGGGGTGGTGACAAGTGTGATCACTTGGGTGGTGGCTGTGTTTGCGTCTCT
CCCAGGAATCATCTTTACCAGATCTCAAAAAGAAGGTCTTCATTACACCTGCAGCTCTCATTTTCCATAC
AGTCAGTATCAATTCTGGAAGAATTTCCAGACATTAAAGATAGTCATCTTGGGGCTGGTCCTGCCGCTGC
TTGTCATGGTCATCTGCTACTCGGGAATCCTAAAAACTCTGCTTCGGTGTCGAAATGAGAAGAAGAGGCA
CAGGGCTGTGAGGCTTATCTTCACCATCATGATTGTTTATTTTCTCTTCTGGGCTCCCTACAACATTGTC
CTTCTCCTGAACACCTTCCAGGAATTCTTTGGCCTGAATAATTGCAGTAGCTCTAACAGGTTGGACCAAG
CTATGCAGGTGACAGAGACTCTTGGGATGACGCACTGCTGCATCAACCCCATCATCTATGCCTTTGTCGG
GGAGAAGTTCAGAAACTACCTCTTAGTCTTCTTCCAAAAGCACATTGCCAAACGCTTCTGCAAATGCTGT
TCTATTTTCCAGCAAGAGGCTCCCGAGCGAGCAAGCTCAGTTTACACCCGATCCACTGGGGAGCAGGAAA
TATCTGTGGGCTTGTGATAACTCGAGGCCGGCAAGGCCGGATCCAGACATGATAAGATACATTGATGAGT
TTGGACAAACCACAACTAGAATGCAGTGAAAAAAATGCTTTATTTGTGAAATTTGTGATGCTATTGCTTT
ATTTGTAACCATTATAAGCTGCAATAAACAAGTTAACAACAACAATTGCATTCATTTTATGTTTCAGGTT
CAGGGGGAGGTGTGGGAGGTTTTTTAAAGCAAGTAAAACCTCTACAAATGTGGTATGGCTGATTATGATC
CGGCTGCCTCGCGCGTTTCGGTGATGACGGTGAAAACCTCTGACACATGCAGCTCCCGGAGACGGTCACA
GCTTGTCTGTAAGCGGATGCCGGGAGCAGACAAGCCCGTCAGGGCGCGTCAGCGGGTGTTGGCGGGTGTC
GGGGCGCAGCCATGAGGTCGACTCTAGAGGATCGATCCCCGCCCCGGACGAACTAAACCTGACTACGACA
TCTCTGCCCCTTCTTCGCGGGGCAGTGCATGTAATCCCTTCAGTTGGTTGGTACAACTTGCCAACTGGGC
CCTGTTCCACATGTGACACGGGGGGGGACCAAACACAAAGGGGTTCTCTGACTGTAGTTGACATCCTTAT
AAATGGATGTGCACATTTGCCAACACTGAGTGGCTTTCATCCTGGAGCAGACTTTGCAGTCTGTGGACTG
CAACACAACATTGCCTTTATGTGTAACTCTTGGCTGAAGCTCTTACACCAATGCTGGGGGACATGTACCT
CCCAGGGGCCCAGGAAGACTACGGGAGGCTACACCAACGTCAATCAGAGGGGCCTGTGTAGCTACCGATA
AGCGGACCCTCAAGAGGGCATTAGCAATAGTGTTTATAAGGCCCCCTTGTTAACCCTAAACGGGTAGCAT
ATGCTTCCCGGGTAGTAGTATATACTATCCAGACTAACCCTAATTCAATAGCATATGTTACCCAACGGGA
AGCATATGCTATCGAATTAGGGTTAGTAAAAGGGTCCTAAGGAACAGCGATATCTCCCACCCCATGAGCT
GTCACGGTTTTATTTACATGGGGTCAGGATTCCACGAGGGTAGTGAACCATTTTAGTCACAAGGGCAGTG
GCTGAAGATCAAGGAGCGGGCAGTGAACTCTCCTGAATCTTCGCCTGCTTCTTCATTCTCCTTCGTTTAG
CTAATAGAATAACTGCTGAGTTGTGAACAGTAAGGTGTATGTGAGGTGCTCGAAAACAAGGTTTCAGGTG
ACGCCCCCAGAATAAAATTTGGACGGGGGGTTCAGTGGTGGCATTGTGCTATGACACCAATATAACCCTC
ACAAACCCCTTGGGCAATAAATACTAGTGTAGGAATGAAACATTCTGAATATCTTTAACAATAGAAATCC
ATGGGGTGGGGACAAGCCGTAAAGACTGGATGTCCATCTCACACGAATTTATGGCTATGGGCAACACATA
ATCCTAGTGCAATATGATACTGGGGTTATTAAGATGTGTCCCAGGCAGGGACCAAGACAGGTGAACCATG
TTGTTACACTCTATTTGTAACAAGGGGAAAGAGAGTGGACGCCGACAGCAGCGGACTCCACTGGTTGTCT
CTAACACCCCCGAAAATTAAACGGGGCTCCACGCCAATGGGGCCCATAAACAAAGACAAGTGGCCACTCT
TTTTTTTGAAATTGTGGAGTGGGGGCACGCGTCAGCCCCCACACGCCGCCCTGCGGTTTTGGACTGTAAA
ATAAGGGTGTAATAACTTGGCTGATTGTAACCCCGCTAACCACTGCGGTCAAACCACTTGCCCACAAAAC
CACTAATGGCACCCCGGGGAATACCTGCATAAGTAGGTGGGCGGGCCAAGATAGGGGCGCGATTGCTGCG
ATCTGGAGGACAAATTACACACACTTGCGCCTGAGCGCCAAGCACAGGGTTGTTGGTCCTCATATTCACG
AGGTCGCTGAGAGCACGGTGGGCTAATGTTGCCATGGGTAGCATATACTACCCAAATATCTGGATAGCAT
ATGCT
